>Addgene plasmid #167966 | pBN261 | addgene full sequence | sequence record 344799 | Addgene NGS Result
AAGAAACCAATTGTCCATATTGCATCAGACATTGCCGTCACTGCGTCTTTTACTGGCTCTTCTCGCTAAC
CAAACCGGTAACCCCGCTTATTAAAAGCATTCTGTAACAAAGCGGGACCAAAGCCATGACAAAAACGCGT
AACAAAAGTGTCTATAATCACGGCAGAAAAGTCCACATTGATTATTTGCACGGCGTCACACTTTGCTATG
CCATAGCATTTTTATCCATAAGATTAGCGGATCCTACCTGACGCTTTTTATCGCAACTCTCTACTGTTTC
TCCATACCCGTTTTTTTGGGCTAGCAGGAGGAATTCACCATGACTTCAGTCACATCTAAGCAATCAACGA
TACTAGGATCTGATGAAATAGATTTAGGTCGCGTTATCGGTGAGCTAATTGATCATCGTAAGCTTATTAT
ATCTATAACATCGGTTTTTACCTTATTTGCAATACTCTATGCATTATTAGCGACTCCTATCTATGAGACG
GATGCGCTAATTCAAATAGAGCAGAAGCAAGGTAATGCTATACTAAGCAGTCTAAGTCAGGTTTTACCTG
ATGGCCAACCCCAATCTGCACCTGAAACAGCTTTGCTACAATCTCGAATGATTCTTGGCAAAACTATAGA
TGATTTAAACCTTCAGATTCAAATTGAACAAAAATATTTTCCTGTTATTGGCCGTGGGTTAGCAAGATTA
ATGGGAGAAAAACCAGGTAATATTGATATTACTCGGTTATATTTGCCTGATAGTGACGATATTAGTAATA
ATACTCCTAGTATAATATTAACAGTAAAAGATAAAGAAAATTATTCGATCAATAGCGATGGTATTCAACT
CAATGGGGTTGTAGGGACGTTATTAAATGAAAAAGGGATATCATTACTGGTTAACGAAATCGATGCTAAA
CCTGGAGATCAATTTGTTATTACACAGTTGCCTCGATTAAAGGCCATTTCTGATCTTTTAAAAAGTTTTA
GCGTTGCTGATTTGGGTAAAGATACGGGAATGTTAACGTTGACTCTTACTGGAGATAACCCAAAAAGAAT
ATCTCATATTTTGGACAGTATCAGTCAGAACTATCTTGCACAGAACATTGCTAGACAAGCTGCGCAGGAT
GCTAAAAGTCTCGAGTTTTTAAATCAACAATTACCCAAAGTTCGTGCCGAATTAGATTCTGCGGAAGACA
AGTTAAATGCTTATCGTAAGCAAAAAGACTCTGTTGACTTGAATATGGAAGCTAAATCAGTACTTGATCA
AATAGTTAACGTTGATAATCAACTAAATGAATTAACCTTCCGTGAGGCAGAAGTTTCACAGCTATATACT
AAGGAACATCCTACTTATAAGGCGTTAATGGAAAAACGGCAAACACTTCAAGAAGAAAAATCTAAACTTA
ATAAGCGCGTTAGTAGTATGCCCTCGACCCAGCAGGAGGTTCTGCGATTAAGTCGAGATGTTGAATCTGG
TCGTGCTGTATATTTGCAATTGCTAAATCGGCAACAAGAATTAAACATTGCCAAATCAAGTGCTATTGGC
AACGTTAGAATTATTGATAATGCTGTAACAGATCCTAATCCTGTAAGACCAAAGAAGACTATCATAATTG
TAATAGGTGTTGTTTTAGGGCTAATCGTTTCGGTTGTACTGGTATTGTTCCAAGTGTTTCTACGCCGTGG
TATCGAATCCCCAGAGCAACTCGAAGAAATCGGAATAAACGTGTATGCAAGTATTCCAATATCTGAATGG
CTTACAAAAAATGCTCGTCAGTCAGGGAAAGTCAGAAAAAATCAGTCAGACACATTGCTTGCTGTTGGTA
ATCCTGCCGATTTAGCTGTTGAGGCCATTCGTGGTTTACGCACAAGTTTGCATTTTGCAATGATGGAAGC
AAAAAATAATGTCCTAATGATATCGGGTGCTAGTCCAAGCGCAGGTAAAACTTTTATTAGCAGTAACTTG
GCAGCCACTATAGCAATTACAGGGAAAAAAGTTTTATTCATTGATGCTGACCTTCGTAAGGGATATGCTC
ATAAAATGTTTGGTCATAAAAACGATAAAGGATTATCTGAGTTTTTATCTGGACAAGCCGCTGCTGAAAT
GATCATTGATAAAGTAGAAGGGGGGGGATTTGATTACATTGGTCGTGGACAAATTCCTCCAAACCCAGCT
GAATTACTTATGCATCCGCGTTTTGAACAATTATTAAATTGGGCCTCACAAAATTATGATTTAATTATAA
TAGATACACCTCCAATTTTGGCAGTGACAGATGCTGCGATTATTGGTCGATATGCTGGAACATGTCTATT
AGTCGCTCGCTTTGAAAAAAATACTGTTAAAGAAATTGATGTAAGTATGAAGCGGTTTGAGCAAAGTGGT
GTGGTAGTCAAAGGCTGTATACTTAACGGTGTTGTAAAGAAAGCTAGCAGCTACTATAGATATGGCCATA
ATCATGAAGGCGAGTCTGAGTATGATAAAAAACACCACCACCACCACCACTGACTGCAGGCATGCAAGCT
TGGCTGTTTTGGCGGATGAGAGAAGATTTTCAGCCTGATACAGATTAAATCAGAACGCAGAAGCGGTCTG
ATAAAACAGAATTTGCCTGGCGGCAGTAGCGCGGTGGTCCCACCTGACCCCATGCCGAACTCAGAAGTGA
AACGCCGTAGCGCCGATGGTAGTGTGGGGTCTCCCCATGCGAGAGTAGGGAACTGCCAGGCATCAAATAA
AACGAAAGGCTCAGTCGAAAGACTGGGCCTTTCGTTTTATCTGTTGTTTGTCGGTGAACGCTCTCCTGAG
TAGGACAAATCCGCCGGGAGCGGATTTGAACGTTGCGAAGCAACGGCCCGGAGGGTGGCGGGCAGGACGC
CCGCCATAAACTGCCAGGCATCAAATTAAGCAGAAGGCCATCCTGACGGATGGCCTTTTTGCGTTTCTAC
AAACTCTTTTGTTTATTTTTCTAAATACATTCAAATATGTATCCGCTCATGAGACAATAACCCTGATAAA
TGCTTCAATAATATTGAAAAAGGAAGAGTATGAGTATTCAACATTTCCGTGTCGCCCTTATTCCCTTTTT
TGCGGCATTTTGCCTTCCTGTTTTTGCTCACCCAGAAACGCTGGTGAAAGTAAAAGATGCTGAAGATCAG
TTGGGTGCACGAGTGGGTTACATCGAACTGGATCTCAACAGCGGTAAGATCCTTGAGAGTTTTCGCCCCG
AAGAACGTTTTCCAATGATGAGCACTTTTAAAGTTCTGCTATGTGGCGCGGTATTATCCCGTGTTGACGC
CGGGCAAGAGCAACTCGGTCGCCGCATACACTATTCTCAGAATGACTTGGTTGAGTACTCACCAGTCACA
GAAAAGCATCTTACGGATGGCATGACAGTAAGAGAATTATGCAGTGCTGCCATAACCATGAGTGATAACA
CTGCGGCCAACTTACTTCTGACAACGATCGGAGGACCGAAGGAGCTAACCGCTTTTTTGCACAACATGGG
GGATCATGTAACTCGCCTTGATCGTTGGGAACCGGAGCTGAATGAAGCCATACCAAACGACGAGCGTGAC
ACCACGATGCCTGTAGCAATGGCAACAACGTTGCGCAAACTATTAACTGGCGAACTACTTACTCTAGCTT
CCCGGCAACAATTAATAGACTGGATGGAGGCGGATAAAGTTGCAGGACCACTTCTGCGCTCGGCCCTTCC
GGCTGGCTGGTTTATTGCTGATAAATCTGGAGCCGGTGAGCGTGGGTCTCGCGGTATCATTGCAGCACTG
GGGCCAGATGGTAAGCCCTCCCGTATCGTAGTTATCTACACGACGGGGAGTCAGGCAACTATGGATGAAC
GAAATAGACAGATCGCTGAGATAGGTGCCTCACTGATTAAGCATTGGTAACTGTCAGACCAAGTTTACTC
ATATATACTTTAGATTGATT
[125 nt withheld, positions 3941-4065]
C
[141 nt withheld, positions 4067-4207]
CCTTTGACGTTGGAGTCCACGTTCTTT
[37 nt withheld, positions 4235-4271]
ACCCTATCTCGGGCTATTCTTTTGATTTATAAGGGATTTTGCCGATTTCGGCCTATTGGTTAAAAAATGA
GCTGATTTAACAAAAATTTAACGCGAATTTTAACAAAATATTAACGTTTACAATTTAAAAGGATCTAGGT
GAAGATCCTTTTTGATAATCTCATGACCAAAATCCCTTAACGTGAGTTTTCGTTCCACTGAGCGTCAGAC
CCCGTAGAAAAGATCAAAGGATCTTCTTGAGATCCTTTTTTTCTGCGCGTAATCTGCTGCTTGCAAACAA
AAAAACCACCGCTACCAGCGGTGGTTTGTTTGCCGGATCAAGAGCTACCAACTCTTTTTCCGAAGGTAAC
TGGCTTCAGCAGAGCGCAGATACCAAATACTGTCCTTCTAGTGTAGCCGTAGTTAGGCCACCACTTCAAG
AACTCTGTAGCACCGCCTACATACCTCGCTCTGCTAATCCTGTTACCAGTGGCTGCTGCCAGTGGCGATA
AGTCGTGTCTTACCGGGTTGGACTCAAGACGATAGTTACCGGATAAGGCGCAGCGGTCGGGCTGAACGGG
GGGTTCGTGCACACAGCCCAGCTTGGAGCGAACGACCTACACCGAACTGAGATACCTACAGCGTGAGCTA
TGAGAAAGCGCCACGCTTCCCGAAGGGAGAAAGGCGGACAGGTATCCGGTAAGCGGCAGGGTCGGAACAG
GAGAGCGCACGAGGGAGCTTCCAGGGGGAAACGCCTGGTATCTTTATAGTCCTGTCGGGTTTCGCCACCT
CTGACTTGAGCGTCGATTTTTGTGATGCTCGTCAGGGGGGCGGAGCCTATGGAAAAACGCCAGCAACGCG
GCCTTTTTACGGTTCCTGGCCTTTTGCTGGCCTTTTGCTCACATGTTCTTTCCTGCGTTATCCCCTGATT
CTGTGGATAACCGTATTACCGCCTTTGAGTGAGCTGATACCGCTCGCCGCAGCCGAACGACCGAGCGCAG
CGAGTCAGTGAGCGAGGAAGCGGAAGAGCGCCTGATGCGGTATTTTCTCCTTACGCATCTGTGCGGTATT
TCACACCGCATAGGGTCATGGCTGCGCCCCGACACCCGCCAACACCCGCTGACGCGCCCTGACGGGCTTG
TCTGCTCCCGGCATCCGCTTACAGACAAGCTGTGACCGTCTCCGGGAGCTGCATGTGTCAGAGGTTTTCA
CCGTCATCACCGAAACGCGCGAGGCAGAAGGAGATGGCGCCCAACAGTCCCCCGGCCACGGGGCCTGCCA
CCATACCCACGCCGAAACAAGCGCTCATGAGCCCGAAGTGGCGAGCCCGATCTTCCCCATCGGTGATGTC
GGCGATATAGGCGCCAGCAACCGCACCTGTGGCGCCGGTGATGCCGGCCACGATGCGTCCGGCGTAGAGG
ATCTGCTCATGTTTGACAGCTTATCATCGATGCATAATGTGCCTGTCAAATGGACGAAGCAGGGATTCTG
CAAACCCTATGCTACTCCGTCAAGCCGTCAATTGTCTGATTCGTTACCAATTATGACAACTTGACGGCTA
CATCATTCACTTTTTCTTCACAACCGGCACGGAACTCGCTCGGGCTGGCCCCGGTGCATTTTTTAAATAC
CCGCGAGAAATAGAGTTGATCGTCAAAACCAACATTGCGACCGACGGTGGCGATAGGCATCCGGGTGGTG
CTCAAAAGCAGCTTCGCCTGGCTGATACGTTGGTCCTCGCGCCAGCTTAAGACGCTAATCCCTAACTGCT
GGCGGAAAAGATGTGACAGACGCGACGGCGACAAGCAAACATGCTGTGCGACGCTGGCGATATCAAAATT
GCTGTCTGCCAGGTGATCGCTGATGTACTGACAAGCCTCGCGTACCCGATTATCCATCGGTGGATGGAGC
GACTCGTTAATCGCTTCCATGCGCCGCAGTAACAATTGCTCAAGCAGATTTATCGCCAGCAGCTCCGAAT
AGCGCCCTTCCCCTTGCCCGGCGTTAATGATTTGCCCAAACAGGTCGCTGAAATGCGGCTGGTGCGCTTC
ATCCGGGCGAAAGAACCCCGTATTGGCAAATATTGACGGCCAGTTAAGCCATTCATGCCAGTAGGCGCGC
GGACGAAAGTAAACCCACTGGTGATACCATTCGCGAGCCTCCGGATGACGACCGTAGTGATGAATCTCTC
CTGGCGGGAACAGCAAAATATCACCCGGTCGGCAAACAAATTCTCGTCCCTGATTTTTCACCACCCCCTG
ACCGCGAATGGTGAGATTGAGAATATAACCTTTCATTCCCAGCGGTCGGTCGATAAAAAAATCGAGATAA
CCGTTGGCCTCAATCGGCGTTAAACCCGCCACCAGATGGGCATTAAACGAGTATCCCGGCAGCAGGGGAT
CATTTTGCGCTTCAGCCATACTTTTCATACTCCCGCCATTCAGAG
Features (pLannotate 1.2.2; 16 found; start..end, strand, type, name):
      1..285     +  promoter       araBAD promoter: araBAD; promoter of the L-arabinose operon of E. coli; the araC regulatory gene is transcribed in the opposite direction (Guzman et al., 1995)
    320..2482    +  CDS            YC06_KLEPN: Experimental evidence at protein level: Swiss-Prot protein existence level 1. From Klebsiella pneumoniae.
   2483..2500    +  CDS            9xHis (fragment): 9xHis affinity tag
   2504..2521    +  misc_feature   MCS (fragment): pUC18/19 multiple cloning site
   2605..2720    +  ncRNA          5S rRNA: Accession: RF00001 - 5S ribosomal RNA
   2724..2810    +  terminator     rrnB T1 terminator: Escherichia coli rrnB; transcription terminator T1 from the E. coli rrnB gene
   2902..2929    +  terminator     rrnB T2 terminator: transcription terminator T2 from the E. coli rrnB gene
   2948..3039    +  promoter       AmpR promoter: bla
   3040..3900    +  CDS            AmpR: β-lactamase; bla; confers resistance to ampicillin, carbenicillin, and related antibiotics
   3942..4322    +  rep_origin     M13 ori (sequence partly withheld): M13 bacteriophage origin of replication; arrow indicates direction of (+) strand synthesis
   4508..5096    +  rep_origin     ori: high-copy-number ColE1/pMB1/pBR322/pUC origin of replication
   5282..5333    -  misc_feature   bom (fragment): basis of mobility region from pBR322
   5449..5488    -  CDS            rop (fragment): Rop protein, which maintains plasmids at low copy number; rop
   5489..5674    -  CDS            TcR (fragment): tetracycline efflux protein; tet; confers resistance to tetracycline
   5684..5702    +  promoter       tet promoter (fragment): E. coli promoter for tetracycline efflux protein gene
   5792..6670    -  CDS            araC: L-arabinose regulatory protein; araC
