[The description below was written by a language model from this plasmid's Addgene catalogue record and pLannotate feature annotations shown in this document.]
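Description:
pBN261 is a bacterial expression plasmid built on the pBAD24 backbone for arabinose-inducible production of a mutant form of Wzc from Escherichia coli E69 (serotype O9a:K30). The plasmid totals about 6.7 kb, of which the insert accounts for roughly 2.2 kb. It is maintained in E. coli through a ColE1/pMB1-type origin and selected with ampicillin via the β-lactamase gene. An M13 phage origin is also annotated, along with leftover pBR322-derived fragments (bom, rop, the tetracycline resistance gene and its promoter) that are truncated and presumably non-functional.

The Wzc coding sequence sits directly downstream of the araBAD promoter, and the divergently transcribed araC regulator is carried on the same plasmid, so expression is kept low without L-arabinose and switched on when it is added. The open reading frame carries three tyrosine-to-glutamate substitutions (Y713E, Y715E, Y717E) and ends in a C-terminal hexahistidine tag for metal-affinity purification; the annotation tool labels this 18-nt stretch as a fragment of a longer His tag. Transcription is terminated by the rrnB T1 and T2 terminators that follow a short multiple-cloning-site remnant and a 5S rRNA segment. The automated annotation matches the insert to a homologous Klebsiella pneumoniae protein, which reflects sequence similarity rather than the recorded E. coli origin.

The record gives the purpose only as expression of this triple mutant, deposited with a study on how Wzc regulates bacterial capsule assembly. Glutamate substitution of tyrosines is commonly used to mimic phosphorylation, though the record does not say this explicitly.
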