Addgene plasmid #167966: pBN261
Purpose: express E. coli E69 (O9a:K30) Wzc with Y713E, Y715E, Y717E
Depositing lab: James Naismith. Depositing organization: University of Oxford. Publication: The molecular basis of regulation of bacterial capsule assembly by Wzc. Yang Y, Liu J, Clarke BR, Seidel L, Bolla JR, Ward PN, Zhang P, Robinson CV, Whitfield C, Naismith JH. Nat Commun. 2021 Jul 16;12(1):4349. doi: 10.1038/s41467-021-24652-1. PubMed 34272394.
Backbone
  Vector backbone: pBAD24
  Backbone size w/o insert (bp): 4542
  Total vector size (bp): 6698
  Vector type: Bacterial Expression
Growth in bacteria
  Bacterial resistance: Ampicillin, 100 μg/mL
  Growth temperature: 37°C
  Growth strain: DH5alpha
  Copy number: Unknown
Gene/Insert
  Gene/Insert name: E. coli E69 (O9a:K30) Wzc with Y713E, Y715E, Y717E
  Species: Escherichia coli
  Insert size (bp): 2184
  Mutation: Y713E, Y715E, Y717E
  Promoter: araBAD
  Tag / fusion protein: hexa-histidine tag (C terminal on insert)
  Cloning method: Gibson Cloning
  Sequencing primers: 5′ pBADF; 3′ pBADR
Terms and licenses: Academic/Nonprofit Terms; Industry Terms: Not Available to Industry
How to cite: pBN261 was a gift from James Naismith (Addgene plasmid # 167966 ; http://n2t.net/addgene:167966 ; RRID:Addgene_167966)
