>Addgene plasmid #167966 | pBN261 | depositor partial sequence | sequence record 336973 | E. coli E69 (O9a:K30) Wzc with Y713E, Y715E, Y717E
ATGACTTCAGTCACATCTAAGCAATCAACGATACTAGGATCTGATGAAATAGATTTAGGTCGCGTTATCG
GTGAGCTAATTGATCATCGTAAGCTTATTATATCTATAACATCGGTTTTTACCTTATTTGCAATACTCTA
TGCATTATTAGCGACTCCTATCTATGAGACGGATGCGCTAATTCAAATAGAGCAGAAGCAAGGTAATGCT
ATACTAAGCAGTCTAAGTCAGGTTTTACCTGATGGCCAACCCCAATCTGCACCTGAAACAGCTTTGCTAC
AATCTCGAATGATTCTTGGCAAAACTATAGATGATTTAAACCTTCAGATTCAAATTGAACAAAAATATTT
TCCTGTTATTGGCCGTGGGTTAGCAAGATTAATGGGAGAAAAACCAGGTAATATTGATATTACTCGGTTA
TATTTGCCTGATAGTGACGATATTAGTAATAATACTCCTAGTATAATATTAACAGTAAAAGATAAAGAAA
ATTATTCGATCAATAGCGATGGTATTCAACTCAATGGGGTTGTAGGGACGTTATTAAATGAAAAAGGGAT
ATCATTACTGGTTAACGAAATCGATGCTAAACCTGGAGATCAATTTGTTATTACACAGTTGCCTCGATTA
AAGGCCATTTCTGATCTTTTAAAAAGTTTTAGCGTTGCTGATTTGGGTAAAGATACGGGAATGTTAACGT
TGACTCTTACTGGAGATAACCCAAAAAGAATATCTCATATTTTGGACAGTATCAGTCAGAACTATCTTGC
ACAGAACATTGCTAGACAAGCTGCGCAGGATGCTAAAAGTCTCGAGTTTTTAAATCAACAATTACCCAAA
GTTCGTGCCGAATTAGATTCTGCGGAAGACAAGTTAAATGCTTATCGTAAGCAAAAAGACTCTGTTGACT
TGAATATGGAAGCTAAATCAGTACTTGATCAAATAGTTAACGTTGATAATCAACTAAATGAATTAACCTT
CCGTGAGGCAGAAGTTTCACAGCTATATACTAAGGAACATCCTACTTATAAGGCGTTAATGGAAAAACGG
CAAACACTTCAAGAAGAAAAATCTAAACTTAATAAGCGCGTTAGTAGTATGCCCTCGACCCAGCAGGAGG
TTCTGCGATTAAGTCGAGATGTTGAATCTGGTCGTGCTGTATATTTGCAATTGCTAAATCGGCAACAAGA
ATTAAACATTGCCAAATCAAGTGCTATTGGCAACGTTAGAATTATTGATAATGCTGTAACAGATCCTAAT
CCTGTAAGACCAAAGAAGACTATCATAATTGTAATAGGTGTTGTTTTAGGGCTAATCGTTTCGGTTGTAC
TGGTATTGTTCCAAGTGTTTCTACGCCGTGGTATCGAATCCCCAGAGCAACTCGAAGAAATCGGAATAAA
CGTGTATGCAAGTATTCCAATATCTGAATGGCTTACAAAAAATGCTCGTCAGTCAGGGAAAGTCAGAAAA
AATCAGTCAGACACATTGCTTGCTGTTGGTAATCCTGCCGATTTAGCTGTTGAGGCCATTCGTGGTTTAC
GCACAAGTTTGCATTTTGCAATGATGGAAGCAAAAAATAATGTCCTAATGATATCGGGTGCTAGTCCAAG
CGCAGGTAAAACTTTTATTAGCAGTAACTTGGCAGCCACTATAGCAATTACAGGGAAAAAAGTTTTATTC
ATTGATGCTGACCTTCGTAAGGGATATGCTCATAAAATGTTTGGTCATAAAAACGATAAAGGATTATCTG
AGTTTTTATCTGGACAAGCCGCTGCTGAAATGATCATTGATAAAGTAGAAGGGGGGGGATTTGATTACAT
TGGTCGTGGACAAATTCCTCCAAACCCAGCTGAATTACTTATGCATCCGCGTTTTGAACAATTATTAAAT
TGGGCCTCACAAAATTATGATTTAATTATAATAGATACACCTCCAATTTTGGCAGTGACAGATGCTGCGA
TTATTGGTCGATATGCTGGAACATGTCTATTAGTCGCTCGCTTTGAAAAAAATACTGTTAAAGAAATTGA
TGTAAGTATGAAGCGGTTTGAGCAAAGTGGTGTGGTAGTCAAAGGCTGTATACTTAACGGTGTTGTAAAG
AAAGCTAGCAGCTACTATAGATATGGCCATAATCATGAAGGCGAGTCTGAGTATGATAAAAAACACCACC
ACCACCACCACTGA
